Addgene plasmid #243958: pUPD3_RBS_J61109
Purpose: GoldenBraid2.0 Ribosome binding site.
Depositing lab: Christophe Herman. Depositing organization: Baylor College of Medicine. Publication: GoldenBraid2.0 E. coli: a comprehensive and characterized toolkit for enterics. Cooke MB, Welch KT, Ramirez LD, Wen AX, Marciano DC, Herman C. Synth Biol (Oxf). 2025 Aug 14;10(1):ysaf015. doi: 10.1093/synbio/ysaf015. eCollection 2025. PubMed 40927394.
Backbone
  Vector backbone: pUPD3
  Vector type: Bacterial Expression
Growth in bacteria
  Bacterial resistance: Chloramphenicol, 25 μg/mL
  Growth temperature: 37°C
  Growth strain: DH5alpha
  Copy number: High Copy
Gene/Insert
  Gene/Insert name: J61109
  Species: Synthetic
  Insert size (bp): 20
  Cloning method: Golden Gate
Terms and licenses: Academic/Nonprofit Terms; Industry Terms: Not Available to Industry
How to cite: pUPD3_RBS_J61109 was a gift from Christophe Herman (Addgene plasmid # 243958 ; http://n2t.net/addgene:243958 ; RRID:Addgene_243958)
