[The description below was written by a language model from this plasmid's Addgene catalogue record and pLannotate feature annotations shown in this document.]
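Description:
pUPD3_RBS_J61109 is a small (about 2.4 kb) GoldenBraid2.0 part-domestication plasmid that stores a single synthetic ribosome binding site, J61109, as a reusable level-0 building block. It belongs to a toolkit that adapts the GoldenBraid2.0 assembly standard for E. coli and related enteric bacteria. The backbone is pUPD3, catalogued as a bacterial expression vector. It replicates at high copy from a ColE1/pUC-type origin and is selected with chloramphenicol through a cat gene driven by its native cat promoter. An f1 phage origin is also present, which in principle allows single-stranded DNA production with helper phage.

The payload is only about 20 bp, was installed by Golden Gate cloning, and is too short to have been picked up by the automated annotation, so it does not appear as its own feature. It presumably lies in the cloning region bracketed by the T7 and SP6 promoters, which are standard flanking elements useful for sequencing or in vitro transcription. The short lacZα fragment next to the T7 promoter is probably a remnant of a screening cassette displaced when the part was inserted, though the record does not say so. The small tet promoter fragment looks like a backbone remnant rather than a functional element.

On its own the plasmid expresses nothing. It serves as a donor of a defined translation initiation element. In GoldenBraid workflows, type IIS restriction enzymes release such parts with standardised overhangs, so they can be combined in one pot with promoter, coding sequence and terminator parts to build transcriptional units. The record does not state the specific overhangs, the enzyme sites or the relative strength of this RBS.
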