Features (pLannotate 1.2.2; 8 found; start..end, strand, type, name):
     72..90      -  promoter       SP6 promoter: promoter for bacteriophage SP6 RNA polymerase
    237..825     -  rep_origin     ori: high-copy-number ColE1/pMB1/pBR322/pUC origin of replication
    940..1042    +  promoter       cat promoter: promoter of the E. coli cat gene encoding chloramphenicol acetyltransferase
   1043..1699    +  CDS            cat: CAT_ECOLX - Experimental evidence at protein level: Swiss-Prot protein existence level 1. This enzyme is an effector of chloramphenicol resistance in bacteria. From Escherichia coli. This protein is used as a marker in many commonly used cloning vectors, such as pACYC184.
   1787..1804    -  promoter       tet promoter (fragment): E. coli promoter for tetracycline efflux protein gene
   1815..2270    +  rep_origin     f1 ori (sequence partly withheld): f1 bacteriophage origin of replication; arrow indicates direction of (+) strand synthesis
   2289..2310    -  CDS            lacZα (fragment): LacZα fragment of β-galactosidase; lacZ fragment
   2313..2331    +  promoter       T7 promoter: promoter for bacteriophage T7 RNA polymerase
>Addgene plasmid #243958 | pUPD3_RBS_J61109 | addgene full sequence | sequence record 487789 | Addgene NGS Result
GGTCTCGCAAAGAGAAAGACTGGAGACACTGAATGCGAGACCACTCATCGCCCAATCACTAGTGAATTCG
TTCTATAGTGTCACCTAAATACCATAGAGCCGTTGGTCATAGCTGTTTCCTGTCCAGGCATCATGACACG
GTTATCCACAGAATCAGGGGATAACGCAGGAAAGAACATGTGAGCAAAAGGCCAGCAAAAGGCCAGGAAC
CGTAAAAAGGCCGCGTTGCTGGCGTTTTTCCATAGGCTCCGCCCCCCTGACGAGCATCACAAAAATCGAC
GCTCAAGTCAGAGGTGGCGAAACCCGACAGGACTATAAAGATACCAGGCGTTTCCCCCTGGAAGCTCCCT
CGTGCGCTCTCCTGTTCCGACCCTGCCGCTTACCGGATACCTGTCCGCCTTTCTCCCTTCGGGAAGCGTG
GCGCTTTCTCATAGCTCACGCTGTAGGTATCTCAGTTCGGTGTAGGTCGTTCGCTCCAAGCTGGGCTGTG
TGCACGAACCCCCCGTTCAGCCCGACCGCTGCGCCTTATCCGGTAACTATCGTCTTGAGTCCAACCCGGT
AAGACACGACTTATCGCCACTGGCAGCAGCCACTGGTAACAGGATTAGCAGAGCGAGGTATGTAGGCGGT
GCTACAGAGTTCTTGAAGTGGTGGCCTAACTACGGCTACACTAGAAGAACAGTATTTGGTATCTGCGCTC
TGCTGAAGCCAGTTACCTTCGGAAAAAGAGTTGGTAGCTCTTGATCCGGCAAACAAACCACCGCTGGTAG
CGGTGGTTTTTTTGTTTGCAAGCAGCAGATTACGCGCAGAAAAAAAGGATCTCAAGAAGATCCTTTGATC
TTTTCTACGGGGTCTGACGCTCAGTGGAACGAAAACTCACGTTAAGGGATTTTGGTCATGAGATTATCAA
AAAGGATCTTCACCTAGATCCTTTTGTGATGATCGGCACGTAAGAGGTTCCAACTTTCACCATAATGAAA
TAAGATCACTACCGGGCGTATTTTTTGAGTTATCGAGATTTTCAGGAGCTAAGGAAGCTAAAATGGAGAA
AAAAATCACTGGATATACCACCGTTGATATATCCCAATGGCATCGTAAAGAACATTTTGAGGCATTTCAG
TCAGTTGCTCAATGTACCTATAACCAGACCGTTCAGCTGGATATTACGGCCTTTTTAAAGACCGTAAAGA
AAAATAAGCACAAGTTTTATCCGGCCTTTATTCACATTCTTGCCCGCCTGATGAATGCTCATCCGGAATT
CCGTATGGCAATGAAAGACGGTGAGCTGGTGATATGGGATAGTGTTCACCCTTGTTACACCGTTTTCCAT
GAGCAAACTGAAACGTTTTCATCGCTCTGGAGTGAATACCACGACGATTTCCGGCAGTTTCTACACATAT
ATTCGCAAGATGTGGCGTGTTACGGTGAAAACCTGGCCTATTTCCCTAAAGGGTTTATTGAGAATATGTT
TTTCGTGTCAGCCAATCCCTGGGTGAGTTTCACCAGTTTTGATTTAAACGTGGCCAATATGGACAACTTC
TTCGCCCCCGTTTTCACCATGGGCAAATATTATACGCAAGGCGACAAGGTGCTGATGCCGCTGGCGATTC
AGGTTCATCATGCCGTTTGTGATGGCTTCCATGTCGGCAGAATGCTTAATGAATTACAACAGTACTGCGA
TGAGTGGCAGGGCGGGGCGTAATTTTTTTAAGGCAGTTATTGGTGCCCTTAAACGCCTGGTTGCTACGCC
TGAATAAGTGATAATAAGCGGATGAATGGCAGAAATTCGATGATAAGCTGTCAAACATGATGT
[125 nt withheld, positions 1814-1938]
C
[91 nt withheld, positions 1940-2030]
AGGGTGATGGTTCACGTAGTGGGCCAGCGCCCTGATAGACGGTTTTTCGCCCTTTGACGTTGGAGTCCAC
GTTCTTT
[37 nt withheld, positions 2108-2144]
ACCCTATCTCGGTCTATTCTTTTGATTTATAAGGGATTTTGCCGATTTCGGCCTATTGGTTAAAAAATGA
GCTGATTTAACAAAAATTTAACGCGAATTTTAACAAAATATTAACGCTTACAATTTTAACATTGTAGAAA
CGCATGTAAAACGACGGCCAGTGAATTGTAATACGACTCACTATAGGGTGAATTCCGCTTAGGACCTTAG
ATATTGATCTCAA
